>Addgene plasmid #126845 | Pk_P12-Cd4-bio-His | addgene full sequence | sequence record 245652 | Addgene NGS Result
GACATTGATTATTGACTAGTTATTAATAGTAATCAATTACGGGGTCATTAGTTCATAGCCCATATATGGA
GTTCCGCGTTACATAACTTACGGTAAATGGCCCGCCTGGCTGACCGCCCAACGACCCCCGCCCATTGACG
TCAATAATGACGTATGTTCCCATAGTAACGCCAATAGGGACTTTCCATTGACGTCAATGGGTGGAGTATT
TACGGTAAACTGCCCACTTGGCAGTACATCAAGTGTATCATATGCCAAGTCCGCCCCCTATTGACGTCAA
TGACGGTAAATGGCCCGCCTGGCATTATGCCCAGTACATGACCTTACGGGACTTTCCTACTTGGCAGTAC
ATCTACGTATTAGTCATCGCTATTACCATGGTGATGCGGTTTTGGCAGTACACCAATGGGCGTGGATAGC
GGTTTGACTCACGGGGATTTCCAAGTCTCCACCCCATTGACGTCAATGGGAGTTTGTTTTGGCACCAAAA
TCAACGGGACTTTCCAAAATGTCGTAATAACCCCGCCCCGTTGACGCAAATGGGCGGTAGGCGTGTACGG
TGGGAGGTCTATATAAGCAGAGCTCGTTTAGTGAACCGTCAGATCCTCACTCTCTTCCGCATCGCTGTCT
GCGAGGGCCAGCTGTTGGGCTCGCGGTTGAGGACAAACTCTTCGCGGTCTTTCCAGTACTCTTGGATCGG
AAACCCGTCGGCCTCCGAACGGTACTCCGCCACCGAGGGACCTGAGCGAGTCCGCATCGACCGGATCGGA
AAACCTCTCGAGAAAGGCGTCTAACCAGTCACAGTCGCAAGGTAGGCTGAGCACCGTGGCGGGCGGCAGC
GGGTGGCGGTCGGGGTTGTTTCTGGCGGAGGTGCTGCTGATGATGTAATTAAAGTAGGCGGTCTTGAGAC
GGCGGATGGTCGAGGTGAGGTGTGGCAGGCTTGAGATCCAGCTGTTGGGGTGAGTACTCCCTCTCAAAAG
CGGGCATTACTTCTGCGCTAAGATTGTCAGTTTCCAAAAACGAGGAGGATTTGATATTCACCTGGCCCGA
TCTGGCCATACACTTGAGTGACAATGACATCCACTTTGCCTTTCTCTCCACAGGTGTCCACTCCCAGGTC
CAAGTTTGCCACCATGGAGTTTCAGACCCAGGTACTCATGTCCCTGCTGCTCTGCATGTCTGGTGCGGCC
GCCTTTACCCACACCTGTGACTTCAACGACGAGCTGGTGCTGGACTTCGACGACCAGCAGATGACCAACA
GAGAGCGGATCTGCAGCCTGAAGCCCGACGTGTTCGACAAGGTGGTCATCAAGTGCGGCAGCGAGAAGAA
CAAATACGAGCTGCTGCCCAACAACTGCTTCGAACAGGTGTACACAAGCAAGAGCATCAAGAACACCCAG
AACCTGGTGCAGTACCTGCACGGCGTGGCCGCCATCGTGAAGCGGAAGCAGAACAAGTACAACAGCCGGG
ACAAGCGGAACTACGACGACGTGTCCTTCCGGGTGGCCCCTAACATGGACTCCGAGAAGAAGGCCATCTA
CTGCATCTGCCAGAACAAGGCCAAGATCCGCGTGAAGAAGAAGTCCGGCCTGATCTACGACAAGGACATC
TTCAACACCGGCATCGTGGAAGTGGTCATCCCCACCCTGCCCCAGAGAATCGACGGCTGCGACTTCACCC
AGAATACCGCCACCCTGTTCACCAAGGGCTACGACGTGAACTTCTACAAGAACATCGAGAACGAGGACGA
CGTGATCTGCAAAGTGCGGGCCACCGAGGGCAAGTTCATCGGCTTCAAGTGCCCCAGCAACTACGCCATC
AAGCCCGAAGAGTGCTTTCTGCAGGGCTTCAACCTGGCCGGCAAGAAAGAGCAGCTGCAGAGCAAAGTGA
ATCTGGCCGACCTGGTCATGGACCACTACAACAAGGTGTTCTACGCCCGGGTGCCCGAGAGGATCTACCA
GAGCATGAACTTTTTCTGCACCTGTGTGCTGGAAGAGAAGCGGCTGGTGGCCCACTTCGAGTTTATCGCC
ACCAGCAGCGACGGCATCAGCATGAGCGAGGCTGGCGGCATGAACGTGCTGCAGGGCAGATCTGGCGCGC
CGTCGACCTCCATCACGGCCTATAAGAGTGAGGGGGAGTCAGCGGAGTTCTCCTTCCCACTCAACCTTGG
AGAGGAAAGCCTGCAGGGAGAGTTGAGATGGAAGGCAGAGAAGGCTCCTTCTTCCCAGTCCTGGATCACC
TTCTCCCTAAAGAACCAAAAGGTGTCTGTGCAGAAGTCTACTAGCAACCCCAAGTTCCAGCTGTCCGAAA
CGCTCCCACTCACCCTTCAGATACCCCAGGTCTCCCTTCAGTTTGCTGGTTCTGGCAACCTGACCCTGAC
TCTGGACAGAGGGATACTGTATCAGGAAGTGAACCTGGTGGTGATGAAAGTGACTCAGCCCGACAGCAAC
ACTTTGACCTGTGAGGTGATGGGACCCACCTCACCCAAGATGAGACTGATCTTGAAGCAGGAGAATCAGG
AGGCCAGGGTCTCCAGGCAGGAGAAAGTGATTCAAGTGCAGGCCCCTGAAGCAGGGGTGTGGCAATGTCT
ACTGAGTGAAGGTGAAGAGGTCAAGATGGACTCCAAGATCCAGGTTTTATCCAAAGGGTTGAATTCCGGC
AGCCTGCACCACATCCTGGACGCCCAGAAGATGCTGTGGAACCACAGGGACAGGAACCTGCCTCCTCTGG
CCCCTCTGGGCCCCCACCACCATCACCACCATTGAGTCTAGACACGTGATTAATTAAGGATCCCCCGACC
TCGACCTCTGGCTAATAAAGGAAATTTATTTTCATTGCAATAGTGTGTTGGAATTTTTTGTGTCTCTCAC
TCGGAAGGACATATGGGAGGGCAAATCATTTGGTCGAGATCCCTCGGAGATCTCTAGCTAGAGGATCGAT
CCCCGCCCCGGACGAACTAAACCTGACTACGACATCTCTGCCCCTTCTTCGCGGGGCAGTGCATGTAATC
CCTTCAGTTGGTTGGTACAACTTGCCAACTGGGCCCTGTTCCACATGTGACACGGGGGGGGACCAAACAC
AAAGGGGTTCTCTGACTGTAGTTGACATCCTTATAAATGGATGTGCACATTTGCCAACACTGAGTGGCTT
TCATCCTGGAGCAGACTTTGCAGTCTGTGGACTGCAACACAACATTGCCTTTATGTGTAACTCTTGGCTG
AAGCTCTTACACCAATGCTGGGGGACATGTACCTCCCAGGGGCCCAGGAAGACTACGGGAGGCTACACCA
ACGTCAATCAGAGGGGCCTGTGTAGCTACCGATAAGCGGACCCTCAAGAGGGCATTAGCAATAGTGTTTA
TAAGGCCCCCTTGTTAACCCTAAACGGGTAGCATATGCTTCCCGGGTAGTAGTATATACTATCCAGACTA
ACCCTAATTCAATAGCATATGTTACCCAACGGGAAGCATATGCTATCGAATTAGGGTTAGTAAAAGGGTC
CTAAGGAACAGCGATATCTCCCACCCCATGAGCTGTCACGGTTTTATTTACATGGGGTCAGGATTCCACG
AGGGTAGTGAACCATTTTAGTCACAAGGGCAGTGGCTGAAGATCAAGGAGCGGGCAGTGAACTCTCCTGA
ATCTTCGCCTGCTTCTTCATTCTCCTTCGTTTAGCTAATAGAATAACTGCTGAGTTGTGAACAGTAAGGT
GTATGTGAGGTGCTCGAAAACAAGGTTTCAGGTGACGCCCCCAGAATAAAATTTGGACGGGGGGTTCAGT
GGTGGCATTGTGCTATGACACCAATATAACCCTCACAAACCCCTTGGGCAATAAATACTAGTGTAGGAAT
GAAACATTCTGAATATCTTTAACAATAGAAATCCATGGGGTGGGGACAAGCCGTAAAGACTGGATGTCCA
TCTCACACGAATTTATGGCTATGGGCAACACATAATCCTAGTGCAATATGATACTGGGGTTATTAAGATG
TGTCCCAGGCAGGGACCAAGACAGGTGAACCATGTTGTTACACTCTATTTGTAACAAGGGGAAAGAGAGT
GGACGCCGACAGCAGCGGACTCCACTGGTTGTCTCTAACACCCCCGAAAATTAAACGGGGCTCCACGCCA
ATGGGGCCCATAAACAAAGACAAGTGGCCACTCTTTTTTTTGAAATTGTGGAGTGGGGGCACGCGTCAGC
CCCCACACGCCGCCCTGCGGTTTTGGACTGTAAAATAAGGGTGTAATAACTTGGCTGATTGTAACCCCGC
TAACCACTGCGGTCAAACCACTTGCCCACAAAACCACTAATGGCACCCCGGGGAATACCTGCATAAGTAG
GTGGGCGGGCCAAGATAGGGGCGCGATTGCTGCGATCTGGAGGACAAATTACACACACTTGCGCCTGAGC
GCCAAGCACAGGGTTGTTGGTCCTCATATTCACGAGGTCGCTGAGAGCACGGTGGGCTAATGTTGCCATG
GGTAGCATATACTACCCAAATATCTGGATAGCATATGCTATCCTAATCTATATCTGGGTAGCATAGGCTA
TCCTAATCTATATCTGGGTAGCATATGCTATCCTAATCTATATCTGGGTAGTATATGCTATCCTAATTTA
TATCTGGGTAGCATAGGCTATCCTAATCTATATCTGGGTAGCATATGCTATCCTAATCTATATCTGGGTA
GTATATGCTATCCTAATCTGTATCCGGGTAGCATATGCTATCCTAATAGAGATTAGGGTAGTATATGCTA
TCCTAATTTATATCTGGGTAGCATATACTACCCAAATATCTGGATAGCATATGCTATCCTAATCTATATC
TGGGTAGCATATGCTATCCTAATCTATATCTGGGTAGCATAGGCTATCCTAATCTATATCTGGGTAGCAT
ATGCTATCCTAATCTATATCTGGGTAGTATATGCTATCCTAATTTATATCTGGGTAGCATAGGCTATCCT
AATCTATATCTGGGTAGCATATGCTATCCTAATCTATATCTGGGTAGTATATGCTATCCTAATCTGTATC
CGGGTAGCATATGCTATCCTCATGATAAGCTGTCAAACATGAGAATTTTCTTGAAGACGAAAGGGCCTCG
TGATACGCCTATTTTTATAGGTTAATGTCATGATAATAATGGTTTCTTAGACGTCAGGTGGCACTTTTCG
GGGAAATGTGCGCGGAACCCCTATTTGTTTATTTTTCTAAATACATTCAAATATGTATCCGCTCATGAGA
CAATAACCCTGATAAATGCTTCAATAATATTGAAAAAGGAAGAGTATGAGTATTCAACATTTCCGTGTCG
CCCTTATTCCCTTTTTTGCGGCATTTTGCCTTCCTGTTTTTGCTCACCCAGAAACGCTGGTGAAAGTAAA
AGATGCTGAAGATCAGTTGGGTGCACGAGTGGGTTACATCGAACTGGATCTCAACAGCGGTAAGATCCTT
GAGAGTTTTCGCCCCGAAGAACGTTTTCCAATGATGAGCACTTTTAAAGTTCTGCTATGTGGCGCGGTAT
TATCCCGTGTTGACGCCGGGCAAGAGCAACTCGGTCGCCGCATACACTATTCTCAGAATGACTTGGTTGA
GTACTCACCAGTCACAGAAAAGCATCTTACGGATGGCATGACAGTAAGAGAATTATGCAGTGCTGCCATA
ACCATGAGTGATAACACTGCGGCCAACTTACTTCTGACAACGATCGGAGGACCGAAGGAGCTAACCGCTT
TTTTGCACAACATGGGGGATCATGTAACTCGCCTTGATCGTTGGGAACCGGAGCTGAATGAAGCCATACC
AAACGACGAGCGTGACACCACGATGCCTGCAGCAATGGCAACAACGTTGCGCAAACTATTAACTGGCGAA
CTACTTACTCTAGCTTCCCGGCAACAATTAATAGACTGGATGGAGGCGGATAAAGTTGCAGGACCACTTC
TGCGCTCGGCCCTTCCGGCTGGCTGGTTTATTGCTGATAAATCTGGAGCCGGTGAGCGTGGGTCTCGCGG
TATCATTGCAGCACTGGGGCCAGATGGTAAGCCCTCCCGTATCGTAGTTATCTACACGACGGGGAGTCAG
GCAACTATGGATGAACGAAATAGACAGATCGCTGAGATAGGTGCCTCACTGATTAAGCATTGGTAACTGT
CAGACCAAGTTTACTCATATATACTTTAGATTGATTTAAAACTTCATTTTTAATTTAAAAGGATCTAGGT
GAAGATCCTTTTTGATAATCTCATGACCAAAATCCCTTAACGTGAGTTTTCGTTCCACTGAGCGTCAGAC
CCCGTAGAAAAGATCAAAGGATCTTCTTGAGATCCTTTTTTTCTGCGCGTAATCTGCTGCTTGCAAACAA
AAAAACCACCGCTACCAGCGGTGGTTTGTTTGCCGGATCAAGAGCTACCAACTCTTTTTCCGAAGGTAAC
TGGCTTCAGCAGAGCGCAGATACCAAATACTGTTCTTCTAGTGTAGCCGTAGTTAGGCCACCACTTCAAG
AACTCTGTAGCACCGCCTACATACCTCGCTCTGCTAATCCTGTTACCAGTGGCTGCTGCCAGTGGCGATA
AGTCGTGTCTTACCGGGTTGGACTCAAGACGATAGTTACCGGATAAGGCGCAGCGGTCGGGCTGAACGGG
GGGTTCGTGCACACAGCCCAGCTTGGAGCGAACGACCTACACCGAACTGAGATACCTACAGCGTGAGCTA
TGAGAAAGCGCCACGCTTCCCGAAGGGAGAAAGGCGGACAGGTATCCGGTAAGCGGCAGGGTCGGAACAG
GAGAGCGCACGAGGGAGCTTCCAGGGGGAAACGCCTGGTATCTTTATAGTCCTGTCGGGTTTCGCCACCT
CTGACTTGAGCGTCGATTTTTGTGATGCTCGTCAGGGGGGCGGAGCCTATGGAAAAACGCCAGCAACGCG
GCCTTTTTACGGTTCCTGGCCTTTTGCTGGCCTTTTGCTCACATGTTCTTTCCTGCGTTATCCCCTGATT
CTGTGGATAACCGTATTACCGCCTTTGAGTGAGCTGATACCGCTCGCCGCAGCCGAACGACCGAGCGCAG
CGAGTCAGTGAGCGAGGAAGCGGAAGAGCGCCCAATACGCAAACCGCCTCTCCCCGCGCGTTGGCCGATT
CATTAATGCAGCTGGCACGACAGGTTTCCCGACTGGAAAGCGGGCAGTGAGCGCAACGCAATTAATGTGA
GTTAGCTCACTCATTAGGCACCCCAGGCTTTACACTTTATGCTTCCGGCTCGTATGTTGTGTGGAATTGT
GAGCGGATAACAATTTCACACAGGAAACAGCTATGACCATGATTACGCCAAGCTCTAGCTAGAGGTCGAC
CAATTCTCATGTTTGACAGCTTATCATCGCAGATCCGGGCAACGTTGTTGCCATTGCTGCAGGCGCAGAA
CTGGTAGGTATGGAAGATCTATACATTGAATCAATATTGGCAATTAGCCATATTAGTCATTGGTTATATA
GCATAAATCAATATTGGCTATTGGCCATTGCATACGTTGTATCTATATCATAATATGTACATTTATATTG
GCTCATGTCCAATATGACCGCCATGTT
Features (pLannotate 1.2.2; 18 found; start..end, strand, type, name):
      1..380     +  enhancer       CMV enhancer: human cytomegalovirus immediate early enhancer
    382..581     +  promoter       CMV promoter: human cytomegalovirus (CMV) immediate early promoter
    649..687     +  misc_feature   Ad SA (fragment): adenovirus major late transcript splice acceptor (Friedrich and Soriano, 1991)
    720..929     -  CDS            PTP (fragment): TERM_ADE02 - Experimental evidence at protein level: Swiss-Prot protein existence level 1. Protein covalently bound to the viral DNA that acts as a primer for viral genomic replication by DNA strand displacement. Assembles on the viral origin of replication in an initiation complex with viral polymerase, DBP, host NFIA and host POU2F1/OCT1. During initiation, the polymerase covalently couples the first dCTP with Ser- 580 of pTP. The terminal protein stimulates the template activity over 20 fold compared to protein-free templates. Neo-synthesized viral genomes are linked to two preterminal prot
    960..1049    +  intron         chimeric intron (fragment): chimera between introns from adenovirus and immunoglobulin heavy chain genes
   1068..1114    +  CDS            IgH signal sequence (fragment): signal sequence from the mouse immunoglobulin heavy chain variable region
   2094..2654    +  CDS            Cd4 (fragment): CD4_RAT - Experimental evidence at protein level: Swiss-Prot protein existence level 1. Integral membrane glycoprotein that plays an essential role in the immune response and serves multiple functions in responses against both external and internal offenses. In T-cells, functions primarily as a coreceptor for MHC class II molecule:peptide complex. The antigens presented by class II peptides are derived from extracellular proteins while class I peptides are derived from cytosolic proteins. Interacts simultaneously with the T-cell receptor (TCR) and the MHC class II presented by antigen presenti
   2814..2869    +  polyA_signal   β-globin poly(A) signal: rabbit β-globin polyadenylation signal (Gil and Proudfoot, 1987)
   3383..5064    -  rep_origin     oriP (fragment): Epstein-Barr virus oriP replication origin (Yates et al., 2000)
   5191..5295    +  promoter       AmpR promoter: bla
   5296..6156    +  CDS            AmpR: β-lactamase; bla; confers resistance to ampicillin, carbenicillin, and related antibiotics
   6327..6915    +  rep_origin     ori: high-copy-number ColE1/pMB1/pBR322/pUC origin of replication
   7098..7190    +  CDS            lacI (fragment): lac repressor; lacI; The lac repressor binds to the lac operator to inhibit transcription in E. coli. This inhibition can be relieved by adding lactose or isopropyl-β-D-thiogalactopyranoside (IPTG).
   7203..7224    +  protein_bind   CAP binding site: CAP binding activates transcription in the presence of cAMP. E. coli catabolite activator protein
   7239..7269    +  promoter       lac promoter: promoter for the E. coli lac operon
   7277..7293    +  protein_bind   lac operator: The lac repressor binds to the lac operator to inhibit transcription in E. coli. This inhibition can be relieved by adding lactose or isopropyl-β-D-thiogalactopyranoside (IPTG). lac repressor encoded by lacI
   7363..7379    +  promoter       tet promoter (fragment): E. coli promoter for tetracycline efflux protein gene
   7389..7414    -  CDS            bla(M) (fragment): β-lactamase lacking the signal sequence; bla(M); allows cytosolic expression of β-lactamase
