[The description below was written by a language model from this plasmid's Addgene catalogue record and pLannotate feature annotations shown in this document.]
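Description:
Pk_P12-Cd4-bio-His is a 7,587 bp mammalian expression plasmid built on the pTT3 backbone and designed to produce a recombinant Plasmodium knowlesi protein, P12, in mammalian cells. In bacteria it is maintained through a high-copy ColE1/pUC-type origin and selected with ampicillin via the β-lactamase gene. The backbone also carries an Epstein-Barr virus oriP fragment, an element that supports episomal retention of plasmids in cells supplying EBNA1, which suits transient expression formats. Short lac regulatory, tet promoter and bla fragments near the end of the map appear to be backbone remnants with no role in the payload.

Expression is driven by the CMV immediate early enhancer and promoter, followed by adenovirus-derived leader and splice elements and a chimeric intron fragment that promote efficient processing of the transcript. The short reverse-strand hit to adenoviral terminal protein probably reflects this adenoviral leader sequence rather than a functional gene. A mouse immunoglobulin heavy chain signal sequence fragment precedes the coding region, implying that the product is directed into the secretory pathway. The chemically synthesised P12 insert of about 900 bp lies between retained NotI and AscI sites; it is not annotated in the feature table but fits the gap between the signal sequence and the Cd4 feature. It is fused at its C terminus to backbone-encoded rat Cd4 domains 3 and 4, a "bio" tag (presumably a biotinylation sequence) and a 6His tag, which together offer handles for detection, capture and purification. A rabbit β-globin polyadenylation signal ends the unit. The associated work describes a panel of recombinant proteins from human-infective Plasmodium species for serological surveillance.
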