Addgene plasmid #126845: Pk_P12-Cd4-bio-His
Purpose: Expression of recombinant P. knowlesi protein in mammalian cells
Depositing lab: Gavin Wright. Depositing organization: Wellcome Sanger Institute. Publication: A panel of recombinant proteins from human-infective Plasmodium species for serological surveillance. Muller-Sienerth N, Shilts J, Kadir KA, Yman V, Homann MV, Asghar M, Ngasala B, Singh B, Farnert A, Wright GJ. Malar J. 2020 Jan 17;19(1):31. doi: 10.1186/s12936-020-3111-5. PubMed 31952523.
Backbone
  Vector backbone: pTT3
  Backbone manufacturer: Yves Durocher, NRC
  Backbone size w/o insert (bp): 6688
  Total vector size (bp): 7587
  Vector type: Mammalian Expression
Growth in bacteria
  Bacterial resistance: Ampicillin, 100 μg/mL
  Growth temperature: 37°C
  Growth strain: DH5alpha
  Copy number: High Copy
Gene/Insert
  Gene/Insert name: P12 (alt names: PKNH_1137300; PKH_113620)
  Species: Plasmodium knowlesi
  Insert size (bp): 899
  GenBank ID: CAQ40949.1
  Entrez Gene: PKH_113620 (a.k.a. PKH_113620)
  Promoter: CMV
  Tag / fusion protein: ratCd4(d3+4)-bio-6His (C terminal on backbone)
  Cloning method: Restriction Enzyme; 5′ cloning site NotI (not destroyed); 3′ cloning site AscI (not destroyed)
  Sequencing primers: 5′ CMV-F
Resource information
  A portion of this plasmid was derived from a plasmid made by: Insert was chemically synthesised.
Terms and licenses: Academic/Nonprofit Terms; Industry Terms: Not Available to Industry
How to cite: Pk_P12-Cd4-bio-His was a gift from Gavin Wright (Addgene plasmid # 126845 ; http://n2t.net/addgene:126845 ; RRID:Addgene_126845)
